Addgene plasmid #112512: pSopBWT
Purpose: PsopB driven sopB and sigE
Depositing lab: Olivia Steele-Mortimer. Depositing organization: National Institute of Allergy and Infectious Diseases (NIAID). Publication: Ubiquitination of the bacterial inositol phosphatase, SopB, regulates its biological activity at the plasma membrane. Knodler LA, Winfree S, Drecktrah D, Ireland R, Steele-Mortimer O. Cell Microbiol. 2009 Nov;11(11):1652-70. doi: 10.1111/j.1462-5822.2009.01356.x. Epub 2009 Jul 13. PubMed 19614667.
Backbone
  Vector backbone: pWSK29
  Vector type: Bacterial Expression
Growth in bacteria
  Bacterial resistance: Ampicillin, 100 μg/mL
  Growth temperature: 37°C
  Growth strain: DH5alpha
  Copy number: Low Copy
Gene/Insert
  Gene/Insert name: sopB/sigE operon (alt name: sigDE)
  Species: Salmonella enterica serovar Typhimurium
  Promoter: PsopB
  Cloning method: Restriction Enzyme; 5′ cloning site unknown (unknown if destroyed)
Terms and licenses: Academic/Nonprofit Terms; Industry Terms: Not Available to Industry
How to cite: pSopBWT was a gift from Olivia Steele-Mortimer (Addgene plasmid # 112512 ; http://n2t.net/addgene:112512 ; RRID:Addgene_112512)
