[The description below was written by a language model from this plasmid's Addgene catalogue record and pLannotate feature annotations shown in this document.]
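Description:
pSopBWT is a low-copy bacterial expression plasmid built on the pWSK29 backbone that carries the wild-type sopB/sigE operon (also called sigDE) from Salmonella enterica serovar Typhimurium under its native promoter, PsopB. Replication depends on the pSC101 origin together with the plasmid-encoded Rep101 (RepA) protein, which accounts for the low copy number. Selection is by ampicillin through the bla β-lactamase gene and its own promoter. The backbone also contains an f1 phage origin, and the insert interrupts a pBluescript-type multiple cloning site within lacZα, flanked by T7 and T3 promoters, with the lac promoter, operator and CAP site beyond the T3 promoter. Short fragments annotated as TcR, lacI, an RSF origin and a Tn903 transposase appear to be non-functional remnants of backbone construction.

The insert runs in the same direction as the T7 promoter and opposite to the lac promoter. About 400 bp of unannotated sequence lies between the cloning-site remnant and the sopB start; this presumably holds PsopB, although the promoter is not annotated as a feature. The sopB coding sequence is followed closely by sigE. SopB is a phosphoinositide phosphatase effector that Salmonella injects into host cells, where it alters membrane phosphoinositide composition, promoting ruffling, invasion and maintenance of the Salmonella-containing vacuole. SigE is its dedicated chaperone, needed for SopB stability and secretion. Keeping both genes under the native promoter on a low-copy replicon should give near-physiological expression. This suits uses such as supplying wild-type SopB in Salmonella strains, for example as a reference alongside mutant versions in studies of SopB ubiquitination and activity, though the record does not spell out specific uses. The two full-sequence records are the same length and show identical features, differing only in their numbering start point.
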