Features (pLannotate 1.2.2; 20 found; start..end, strand, type, name):
    144..1004    -  CDS            AmpR: β-lactamase; bla; confers resistance to ampicillin, carbenicillin, and related antibiotics
   1005..1109    -  promoter       AmpR promoter: bla
   1162..1590    -  rep_origin     f1 ori (sequence partly withheld): f1 bacteriophage origin of replication; arrow indicates direction of (+) strand synthesis
   1595..1750    -  CDS            lacZα (fragment): LacZα fragment of β-galactosidase; lacZ fragment
   1758..1776    +  promoter       T7 promoter: promoter for bacteriophage T7 RNA polymerase
   1785..1826    -  misc_feature   MCS (fragment): pBluescript multiple cloning site
   2231..3913    +  CDS            sopB: SOPB_SALTY - Also known as sigD. Experimental evidence at protein level: Swiss-Prot protein existence level 1. Converts phosphatidylinositol 3,4,5-trisphosphate (PtdIns 3,4,5-P3) to PtdIns 3-P and prevents the transition of PtdIns 3-P to PtdIns 3,5-P2. It is one of the known effectors injected by Salmonella into the host cell and is required for invasion and for an efficient generation and maintenance of Salmonella-containing vacuole (SVC). Alteration of the phosphoinositide composition of the plasma membrane causes membrane ruffling and actin cytoskeleton rearrangements. The persistence of Pt
   3933..4271    +  CDS            sigE: SIGE_SALTY - Also known as pipC. Experimental evidence at protein level: Swiss-Prot protein existence level 1. Molecular chaperone required for SopB/SigD stabilization and secretion. From Salmonella typhimurium (strain LT2 / SGSC1412 / ATCC 700720).
   4305..4333    -  misc_feature   MCS (fragment): pBluescript multiple cloning site
   4346..4364    -  promoter       T3 promoter: promoter for bacteriophage T3 RNA polymerase
   4409..4425    -  protein_bind   lac operator: The lac repressor binds to the lac operator to inhibit transcription in E. coli. This inhibition can be relieved by adding lactose or isopropyl-β-D-thiogalactopyranoside (IPTG). lac repressor encoded by lacI
   4433..4463    -  promoter       lac promoter: promoter for the E. coli lac operon
   4478..4499    -  protein_bind   CAP binding site: CAP binding activates transcription in the presence of cAMP. E. coli catabolite activator protein
   4512..4604    -  CDS            lacI (fragment): lac repressor; lacI; The lac repressor binds to the lac operator to inhibit transcription in E. coli. This inhibition can be relieved by adding lactose or isopropyl-β-D-thiogalactopyranoside (IPTG).
   4606..4734    -  rep_origin     RSF ori (fragment): Plasmids containing the RSF 1030 origin of replication can be propagated in E. coli cells that contain additional plasmids with compatible origins.
   4773..4789    +  CDS            lacZα (fragment): LacZα fragment of β-galactosidase; lacZ fragment
   4792..5413    +  CDS            TcR (fragment): tetracycline efflux protein; tet; confers resistance to tetracycline
   5778..6000    +  rep_origin     pSC101 ori: low-copy replication origin that requires the Rep101 protein
   6048..6998    +  CDS            Rep101: RepA protein needed for replication with the pSC101 origin; rep101
   7753..6       -  CDS            TRA2_ECOLX (fragment) (across the origin): Protein predicted: Swiss-Prot protein existence level 4. Required for transposition of transposon Tn903. From Escherichia coli.
>Addgene plasmid #112512 | pSopBWT | depositor full sequence | sequence record 211965 | Full Sequence
TCTGACGCTCAGTGGAACGAAAACTCACGTTAAGGGATTTTGGTCATGAGATTATCAAAAAGGATCTTCA
CCTAGATCCTTTTAAATTAAAAATGAAGTTTTAAATCAATCTAAAGTATATATGAGTAAACTTGGTCTGA
CAGTTACCAATGCTTAATCAGTGAGGCACCTATCTCAGCGATCTGTCTATTTCGTTCATCCATAGTTGCC
TGACTCCCCGTCGTGTAGATAACTACGATACGGGAGGGCTTACCATCTGGCCCCAGTGCTGCAATGATAC
CGCGAGACCCACGCTCACCGGCTCCAGATTTATCAGCAATAAACCAGCCAGCCGGAAGGGCCGAGCGCAG
AAGTGGTCCTGCAACTTTATCCGCCTCCATCCAGTCTATTAATTGTTGCCGGGAAGCTAGAGTAAGTAGT
TCGCCAGTTAATAGTTTGCGCAACGTTGTTGCCATTGCTACAGGCATCGTGGTGTCACGCTCGTCGTTTG
GTATGGCTTCATTCAGCTCCGGTTCCCAGCGATCAAGGCGAGTTACATGATCCCCCATGTTGTGCAAAAA
AGCGGTTAGCTCCTTCGGTCCTCCGATCGTTGTCAGAAGTAAGTTGGCCGCAGTGTTATCACTCATGGTT
ATGGCAGCACTGCATAATTCTCTTACTGTCATGCCATCCGTAAGATGCTTTTCTGTGACTGGTGAGTACT
CAACCAAGTCATTCTGAGAATAGTGTATGCGGCGACCGAGTTGCTCTTGCCCGGCGTCAATACGGGATAA
TACCGCGCCACATAGCAGAACTTTAAAAGTGCTCATCATTGGAAAACGTTCTTCGGGGCGAAAACTCTCA
AGGATCTTACCGCTGTTGAGATCCAGTTCGATGTAACCCACTCGTGCACCCAACTGATCTTCAGCATCTT
TTACTTTCACCAGCGTTTCTGGGTGAGCAAAAACAGGAAGGCAAAATGCCGCAAAAAAGGGAATAAGGGC
GACACGGAAATGTTGAATACTCATACTCTTCCTTTTTCAATATTATTGAAGCATTTATCAGGGTTATTGT
CTCATGAGCGGATACATATTTGAATGTATTTAGAAAAATAAACAAATAGGGGTTCCGCGCACATTTCCCC
GAAAAGTGCCACCTAAATTGTAAGCGTTAATATTTTGTTAAAATTCGCGTTAAATTTTTGTTAAATCAGC
TCATTTTTTAACCAATAGGCCGAAATCGGCAAAATCCCTTATAAATCAAAAGAATAGACCGAGATAGGGT
[37 nt withheld, positions 1261-1297]
AAAGAACGTGGACTCCAACGTCAAAGG
[49 nt withheld, positions 1325-1373]
T
[91 nt withheld, positions 1375-1465]
G
[124 nt withheld, positions 1467-1590]
CCCATTCGCCATTCAGGCTGCGCAACTGTTGGGAAGGGCGATCGGTGCGGGCCTCTTCGCTATTACGCCA
GCTGGCGAAAGGGGGATGTGCTGCAAGGCGATTAAGTTGGGTAACGCCAGGGTTTTCCCAGTCACGACGT
TGTAAAACGACGGCCAGTGAGCGCGCGTAATACGACTCACTATAGGGCGAATTGGGTACCGGGCCCCCCC
TCGAGGTCGACGGTATCGATAAGCTTTCTGTTCAAGCATGGAATAGGAAAAACGAATATTCTTCGTCACG
GTCTTACTTGTCCGGGGCTTTGCTGGCATACACACACCTGTATAACATTTGATGTAACGCCGTTACTTTA
CGCAGGAGTAAATCGGTGAATTTGATCTGAGTCAAGAAGGTGGGTTTTCAATAAAAGTTGTGCCATAAAT
TGTGAAGTTTGTAGATTTTATGAACATTTGATGTACCGATCTCCCCCATGATCGCCACTACGTATGGACG
TCAGGATGCCTCCCCGCCTGATCAGAAGCGTTTCCTCATTAAAAAGGACATTTTTTTAAAGTTCCTGGTG
CATAAAAGTCACATCCTTTTAAAGGGTTGTTAACCCTGTTGAATGTTCCCACTCCCCTATTCAGGAATAT
TAAAAACGCTATGCAAATACAGAGCTTCTATCACTCAGCTTCACTAAAAACCCAGGAGGCTTTTAAAAGC
CTACAAAAAACCTTATACAACGGAATGCAGATTCTCTCAGGCCAGGGCAAAGCGCCGGCTAAAGCGCCCG
ACGCTCGCCCGGAAATTATTGTCCTGCGAGAACCCGGCGCGACATGGGGGAATTATCTACAGCATCAGAA
GGCGTCTAACCACTCGCTGCATAACCTCTATAACTTACAGCGCGATCTTCTTACCGTCGCGGCAACCGTT
CTGGGTAAACAAGACCCGGTTCTAACGTCAATGGCAAACCAAATGGAGTTAGCCAAAGTTAAAGCGGACC
GGCCAGCAACAAAACAAGAAGAAGCCGCGGCAAAAGCATTGAAGAAAAATCTTATCGAACTTATTGCAGC
ACGCACTCAGCAGCAGGATGGCTTACCTGCAAAAGAAGCTCATCGCTTTGCGGCAGTAGCGTTTAGAGAT
GCTCAGGTCAAGCAGCTTAATAACCAGCCCTGGCAAACCATAAAAAATACACTCACGCATAACGGGCATC
ACTATACCAACACGCAGCTCCCTGCAGCAGAGATGAAAATCGGCGCAAAAGATATCTTTCCCAGTGCTTA
TGAGGGAAAGGGCGTATGCAGTTGGGATACCAAGAATATTCATCACGCCAATAATTTGTGGATGTCCACG
GTGAGTGTGCATGAGGACGGTAAAGATAAAACGCTTTTTTGCGGGATACGTCATGGCGTGCTTTCCCCCT
ATCATGAAAAAGATCCGCTTCTGCGTCACGTCGGCGCTGAAAACAAAGCCAAAGAAGTATTAACTGCGGC
ACTTTTTAGTAAACCTGAGTTGCTTAACAAAGCCTTAGCGGGCGAGGCAGTAAGCCTGAAACTGGTATCC
GTCGGGTTACTCACCGCGTCGAATATTTTCGGCAAAGAGGGAACGATGGTCGAGGACCAAATGCGCGCAT
GGCAATCGTTGACCCAGCCGGGAAAAATGATTCATTTAAAAATCCGCAATAAAGATGGCGATCTACAGAC
GGTAAAAATAAAACCGGACGTCGCCGCATTTAATGTGGGTGTTAATGAGCTGGCGCTCAAGCTCGGCTTT
GGCCTTAAGGCATCGGATAGCTATAATGCCGAGGCGCTACATCAGTTATTAGGCAATGATTTACGCCCTG
AAGCCAGACCAGGTGGCTGGGTTGGCGAATGGCTGGCGCAATACCCGGATAATTATGAGGTCGTCAATAC
ATTAGCGCGCCAGATTAAGGATATATGGAAAAATAACCAACATCATAAAGATGGCGGCGAACCCTATAAA
CTCGCACAACGCCTTGCCATGTTAGCCCATGAAATTGACGCGGTACCCGCCTGGAATTGTAAAAGCGGCA
AAGATCGTACAGGGATGATGGATTCAGAAATCAAGCGAGAGATCATTTCCTTACATCAGACCCATATGTT
AAGTGCGCCTGGTAGTCTTCCGGATAGCGGTGGACAGAAAATTTTCCAAAAAGTATTACTGAATAGCGGT
AACCTGGAGATTCAGAAGCAAAATACGGGCGGGGCGGGAAACAAAGTAATGAAAAATTTATCGCCAGAGG
TGCTCAATCTTTCCTATCAAAAACGAGTTGGGGATGAAAATATTTGGCAGTCAGTAAAAGGCATTTCTTC
ATTAATCACATCTTGAGTCTTGAGGTAACTATATGGAAAGTCTATTAAATCGTTTATATGACGCGTTAGG
CCTGGATGCGCCAGAAGATGAGCCACTGCTTATCATTGATGATGGGATACAGGTTTATTTTAATGAATCC
GATCATACACTGGAAATGTGCTGTCCCTTTATGCCATTGCCTGACGACATCCTGACTTTGCAGCATTTTT
TACGTCTGAACTACACCAGCGCCGTCACTATCGGCGCTGACGCAGACAATACTGCTTTAGTGGCGCTTTA
TCGCTTGCCGCAAACCAGTACCGAAGAAGAGGCGCTCACTGGTTTTGAATTATTCATTTCAAACGTGAAG
CAATTGAAAGAGCATTATGCATAATTTAATACGTCAACATACTTTCTTAATGAGCTAGAGCGGCCGCCAC
CGCGGTGGAGCTCCAGCTTTTGTTCCCTTTAGTGAGGGTTAATTGCGCGCTTGGCGTAATCATGGTCATA
GCTGTTTCCTGTGTGAAATTGTTATCCGCTCACAATTCCACACAACATACGAGCCGGAAGCATAAAGTGT
AAAGCCTGGGGTGCCTAATGAGTGAGCTAACTCACATTAATTGCGTTGCGCTCACTGCCCGCTTTCCAGT
CGGGAAACCTGTCGTGCCAGCTGCATTAATGAATCGGCCAACGCGCGGGGAGAGGCGGTTTGCGTATTGG
GCGCTCTTCCGCTTCCTCGCTCACTGACTCGCTGCGCTCGGTCGTTCGGCTGCGGCGAGCGGTATCAGCT
CACTCAAAGGCGGTAATACGGTTATCCACAGAATCAGGGGATAACGCAGGAAAGAACATGTGAGATCTCT
ACGGGTCGGATTTGAAGTCGTCTTGGTAGGAGGCAGCCTGAATGGCGAATGCCGATGCCCTTGAGAGCCT
TCAACCCAGTCAGCTCCTTCCGGTGGGCGCGGGGCATGACTATCGTCGCCGCACTTATGACTGTCTTCTT
TATCATGCAACTCGTAGGACAGGGTGCCGGCAGCGCTCTGGGTCATTTTCGGCGAGGACCGCTTTCGCTG
GAGCGCGACGATGATCGGCCTGTCGCTTGCGGTATTCGGAATCTTGCACGCCCTCGCTCAAGCCTTCGTC
ACTGGTCCCGCCACCAAACGTTTCGGCGAGAAGCAGGCCATTATCGCCGGCATGGCGGCCGACGCGCTGG
GCTACGTCTTGCTGGCGTTCGCGACGCGAGGCTGGATGGCCTTCCCCATTATGATTCTTCTCGCTTCCGG
CGGCATCGGGATGCCCGCGTTGCAGGCCATGCTGTCCAGGCAGGTAGATGACGACCATCAGGGACAGCTT
CAAGGATCGCTCGCGGCTCTTACCAGCCTAACTTCGATCATTGGACCGCTGATCGTCACGGCGATTTATG
CCGCCTCGGCGAGCACATGGAACGGGTTGGCATGGATTGTAGGCGCCGCCCTATACCTTGTCTGCCTCCC
CGCGTTGCGTCGCGGTGCATGGAGCCGGGCCACCTCGACCTGAATGGAAGCCGGCGGCACCTCGCTAACG
GATTCACCACTCCGCAGACCCGCCATAAAACGCCCTGAGAAGCCCGTGACGGGCTTTTCTTGTATTATGG
GTAGTTTCCTTGCATGAATCCATAAAAGGCGCCTGTAGTGCCATTTACCCCCATTCACTGCCAGAGCCGT
GAGCGCAGCGAACTGAATGTCACGAAAAAGACAGCGACTCAGGTGCCTGATGGTCGGAGACAAAAGGAAT
ATTCAGCGATTTGCCCGAGCTTGCGAGGGTGCTACTTAAGCCTTTAGGGTTTTAAGGTCTGTTTTGTAGA
GGAGCAAACAGCGTTTGCGACATCCTTTTGTAATACTGCGGAACTGACTAAAGTAGTGAGTTATACACAG
GGCTGGGATCTATTCTTTTTATCTTTTTTTATTCTTTCTTTATTCTATAAATTATAACCACTTGAATATA
AACAAAAAAAACACACAAAGGTCTAGCGGAATTTACAGAGGGTCTAGCAGAATTTACAAGTTTTCCAGCA
AAGGTCTAGCAGAATTTACAGATACCCACAACTCAAAGGAAAAGGACTAGTAATTATCATTGACTAGCCC
ATCTCAATTGGTATAGTGATTAAAATCACCTAGACCAATTGAGATGTATGTCTGAATTAGTTGTTTTCAA
AGCAAATGAACTAGCGATTAGTCGCTATGACTTAACGGAGCATGAAACCAAGCTAATTTTATGCTGTGTG
GCACTACTCAACCCCACGATTGAAAACCCTACAAGGAAAGAACGGACGGTATCGTTCACTTATAACCAAT
ACGCTCAGATGATGAACATCAGTAGGGAAAATGCTTATGGTGTATTAGCTAAAGCAACCAGAGAGCTGAT
GACGAGAACTGTGGAAATCAGGAATCCTTTGGTTAAAGGCTTTGAGATTTTCCAGTGGACAAACTATGCC
AAGTTCTCAAGCGAAAAATTAGAATTAGTTTTTAGTGAAGAGATATTGCCTTATCTTTTCCAGTTAAAAA
AATTCATAAAATATAATCTGGAACATGTTAAGTCTTTTGAAAACAAATACTCTATGAGGATTTATGAGTG
GTTATTAAAAGAACTAACACAAAAGAAAACTCACAAGGCAAATATAGAGATTAGCCTTGATGAATTTAAG
TTCATGTTAATGCTTGAAAATAACTACCATGAGTTTAAAAGGCTTAACCAATGGGTTTTGAAACCAATAA
GTAAAGATTTAAACACTTACAGCAATATGAAATTGGTGGTTGATAAGCGAGGCCGCCCGACTGATACGTT
GATTTTCCAAGTTGAACTAGATAGACAAATGGATCTCGTAACCGAACTTGAGAACAACCAGATAAAAATG
AATGGTGACAAAATACCAACAACCATTACATCAGATTCCTACCTACATAACGGACTAAGAAAAACACTAC
ACGATGCTTTAACTGCAAAAATTCAGCTCACCAGTTTTGAGGCAAAATTTTTGAGTGACATGCAAAGTAA
GTATGATCTCAATGGTTCGTTCTCATGGCTCACGCAAAAACAACGAACCACACTAGAGAACATACTGGCT
AAATACGGAAGGATCTGAGGTTCTTATGGCTCTTGTATCTATCAGTGAAGCATCAAGACTAACAAACAAA
AGTAGAACAACTGTTCACCGTTACATATCAAAGGGAAAACTGTCCATATGCACAGATGAAAACGGTGTAA
AAAAGATAGATACATCAGAGCTTTTACGAGTTTTTGGTGCATTCAAAGCTGTTCACCATGAACAGATCGA
CAATGTAACAGATGAACAGCATGTAACACCTAATAGAACAGGTGAAACCAGTAAAACAAAGCAACTAGAA
CATGAAATTGAACACCTGAGACAACTTGTTACAGCTCAACAGTCACACATAGACAGCCTGAAACAGGCGA
TGCTGCTTATCGAATCAAAGCTGCCGACAACACGGGAGCCAGTGACGCCTCCCGTGGGGAAAAAATCATG
GCAATTCTGGAAGAAATAGCGCTTTCAGCCGGCAAACCGGCTGAAGCCGGATCTGCGATTCTGATAACAA
ACTAGCAACACCAGAACAGCCCGTTTGCGGGCAGCAAAACCCGTACTTTTGGACGTTCCGGCGGTTTTTT
GTGGCGAGTGGTGTTCGGGCGGTGCGCGCAAGATCCATTATGTTAAACGGGCGAGTTTACATCTCAAAAC
CGCCCGCTTAACACCATCAGAAATCCTCAGCGCGATTTTAAGCACCAACCCCCCCCCGTAACACCCAAAT
CCATACTGAAAGTGGCTTTGTTGAATAAATCAGATTTCGGGTAAGTCTCCCCCGTAGCGGGTTGTGTTTT
CAGGCAATACGCACGCTTTCAGGCATACCTGCTTTCGTCATTTTGTTCAGCGCTCGTACCAGGGCCATAG
CCTCCGCAACCTGACCATCGTAGTCACGCAGCGTCAGTGAACCCCCGAACAGAGA
