Features (pLannotate 1.2.2; 20 found; start..end, strand, type, name):
    413..2095    +  CDS            sopB: SOPB_SALTY - Also known as sigD. Experimental evidence at protein level: Swiss-Prot protein existence level 1. Converts phosphatidylinositol 3,4,5-trisphosphate (PtdIns 3,4,5-P3) to PtdIns 3-P and prevents the transition of PtdIns 3-P to PtdIns 3,5-P2. It is one of the known effectors injected by Salmonella into the host cell and is required for invasion and for an efficient generation and maintenance of Salmonella-containing vacuole (SVC). Alteration of the phosphoinositide composition of the plasma membrane causes membrane ruffling and actin cytoskeleton rearrangements. The persistence of Pt
   2115..2453    +  CDS            sigE: SIGE_SALTY - Also known as pipC. Experimental evidence at protein level: Swiss-Prot protein existence level 1. Molecular chaperone required for SopB/SigD stabilization and secretion. From Salmonella typhimurium (strain LT2 / SGSC1412 / ATCC 700720).
   2487..2515    -  misc_feature   MCS (fragment): pBluescript multiple cloning site
   2528..2546    -  promoter       T3 promoter: promoter for bacteriophage T3 RNA polymerase
   2591..2607    -  protein_bind   lac operator: The lac repressor binds to the lac operator to inhibit transcription in E. coli. This inhibition can be relieved by adding lactose or isopropyl-β-D-thiogalactopyranoside (IPTG). lac repressor encoded by lacI
   2615..2645    -  promoter       lac promoter: promoter for the E. coli lac operon
   2660..2681    -  protein_bind   CAP binding site: CAP binding activates transcription in the presence of cAMP. E. coli catabolite activator protein
   2694..2786    -  CDS            lacI (fragment): lac repressor; lacI; The lac repressor binds to the lac operator to inhibit transcription in E. coli. This inhibition can be relieved by adding lactose or isopropyl-β-D-thiogalactopyranoside (IPTG).
   2788..2916    -  rep_origin     RSF ori (fragment): Plasmids containing the RSF 1030 origin of replication can be propagated in E. coli cells that contain additional plasmids with compatible origins.
   2955..2971    +  CDS            lacZα (fragment): LacZα fragment of β-galactosidase; lacZ fragment
   2974..3595    +  CDS            TcR (fragment): tetracycline efflux protein; tet; confers resistance to tetracycline
   3960..4182    +  rep_origin     pSC101 ori: low-copy replication origin that requires the Rep101 protein
   4230..5180    +  CDS            Rep101: RepA protein needed for replication with the pSC101 origin; rep101
   5935..6063    -  CDS            TRA2_ECOLX (fragment): Protein predicted: Swiss-Prot protein existence level 4. Required for transposition of transposon Tn903. From Escherichia coli.
   6201..7061    -  CDS            AmpR: β-lactamase; bla; confers resistance to ampicillin, carbenicillin, and related antibiotics
   7062..7166    -  promoter       AmpR promoter: bla
   7219..7647    -  rep_origin     f1 ori (sequence partly withheld): f1 bacteriophage origin of replication; arrow indicates direction of (+) strand synthesis
   7652..7807    -  CDS            lacZα (fragment): LacZα fragment of β-galactosidase; lacZ fragment
   7815..7833    +  promoter       T7 promoter: promoter for bacteriophage T7 RNA polymerase
   7842..8       -  misc_feature   MCS (fragment) (across the origin): pBluescript multiple cloning site
>Addgene plasmid #112512 | pSopBWT | addgene full sequence | sequence record 215725 | Addgene NGS Result
ATAAGCTTTCTGTTCAAGCATGGAATAGGAAAAACGAATATTCTTCGTCACGGTCTTACTTGTCCGGGGC
TTTGCTGGCATACACACACCTGTATAACATTTGATGTAACGCCGTTACTTTACGCAGGAGTAAATCGGTG
AATTTGATCTGAGTCAAGAAGGTGGGTTTTCAATAAAAGTTGTGCCATAAATTGTGAAGTTTGTAGATTT
TATGAACATTTGATGTACCGATCTCCCCCATGATCGCCACTACGTATGGACGTCAGGATGCCTCCCCGCC
TGATCAGAAGCGTTTCCTCATTAAAAAGGACATTTTTTTAAAGTTCCTGGTGCATAAAAGTCACATCCTT
TTAAAGGGTTGTTAACCCTGTTGAATGTTCCCACTCCCCTATTCAGGAATATTAAAAACGCTATGCAAAT
ACAGAGCTTCTATCACTCAGCTTCACTAAAAACCCAGGAGGCTTTTAAAAGCCTACAAAAAACCTTATAC
AACGGAATGCAGATTCTCTCAGGCCAGGGCAAAGCGCCGGCTAAAGCGCCCGACGCTCGCCCGGAAATTA
TTGTCCTGCGAGAACCCGGCGCGACATGGGGGAATTATCTACAGCATCAGAAGGCGTCTAACCACTCGCT
GCATAACCTCTATAACTTACAGCGCGATCTTCTTACCGTCGCGGCAACCGTTCTGGGTAAACAAGACCCG
GTTCTAACGTCAATGGCAAACCAAATGGAGTTAGCCAAAGTTAAAGCGGACCGGCCAGCAACAAAACAAG
AAGAAGCCGCGGCAAAAGCATTGAAGAAAAATCTTATCGAACTTATTGCAGCACGCACTCAGCAGCAGGA
TGGCTTACCTGCAAAAGAAGCTCATCGCTTTGCGGCAGTAGCGTTTAGAGATGCTCAGGTCAAGCAGCTT
AATAACCAGCCCTGGCAAACCATAAAAAATACACTCACGCATAACGGGCATCACTATACCAACACGCAGC
TCCCTGCAGCAGAGATGAAAATCGGCGCAAAAGATATCTTTCCCAGTGCTTATGAGGGAAAGGGCGTATG
CAGTTGGGATACCAAGAATATTCATCACGCCAATAATTTGTGGATGTCCACGGTGAGTGTGCATGAGGAC
GGTAAAGATAAAACGCTTTTTTGCGGGATACGTCATGGCGTGCTTTCCCCCTATCATGAAAAAGATCCGC
TTCTGCGTCACGTCGGCGCTGAAAACAAAGCCAAAGAAGTATTAACTGCGGCACTTTTTAGTAAACCTGA
GTTGCTTAACAAAGCCTTAGCGGGCGAGGCGGTAAGCCTGAAACTGGTATCCGTCGGGTTACTCACCGCG
TCGAATATTTTCGGCAAAGAGGGAACGATGGTCGAGGACCAAATGCGCGCATGGCAATCGTTGACCCAGC
CGGGAAAAATGATTCATTTAAAAATCCGCAATAAAGATGGCGATCTACAGACGGTAAAAATAAAACCGGA
CGTCGCCGCATTTAATGTGGGTGTTAATGAGCTGGCGCTCAAGCTCGGCTTTGGCCTTAAGGCATCGGAT
AGCTATAATGCCGAGGCGCTACATCAGTTATTAGGCAATGATTTACGCCCTGAAGCCAGACCAGGTGGCT
GGGTTGGCGAATGGCTGGCGCAATACCCGGATAATTATGAGGTCGTCAATACATTAGCGCGCCAGATTAA
GGATATATGGAAAAATAACCAACATCATAAAGATGGCGGCGAACCCTATAAACTCGCACAACGCCTTGCC
ATGTTAGCCCATGAAATTGACGCGGTACCCGCCTGGAATTGTAAAAGCGGCAAAGATCGTACAGGGATGA
TGGATTCAGAAATCAAGCGAGAGATCATTTCCTTACATCAGACCCATATGTTAAGTGCGCCTGGTAGTCT
TCCGGATAGCGGTGGACAGAAAATTTTCCAAAAAGTATTACTGAATAGCGGTAACCTGGAGATTCAGAAA
CAAAATACGGGCGGGGCGGGAAACAAAGTAATGAAAAATTTATCGCCAGAGGTGCTCAATCTTTCCTATC
AAAAACGAGTTGGGGATGAAAATATTTGGCAGTCAGTAAAAGGCATTTCTTCATTAATCACATCTTGAGT
CTTGAGGTAACTATATGGAAAGTCTATTAAATCGTTTATATGACGCGTTAGGCCTGGATGCGCCAGAAGA
TGAGCCACTGCTTATCATTGATGATGGGATACAGGTTTATTTTAATGAATCCGATCATACACTGGAAATG
TGCTGTCCCTTTATGCCATTGCCTGACGACATCCTGACTTTGCAGCATTTTTTACGTCTGAACTACACCA
GCGCCGTCACTATCGGCGCTGACGCAGACAATACTGCTTTAGTGGCGCTTTATCGCTTGCCGCAAACCAG
TACCGAAGAAGAGGCGCTCACTGGTTTTGAATTATTCATTTCAAACGTGAAGCAATTGAAAGAGCATTAT
GCATAATTTAATACGTCAACATACTTTCTTAATGAGCTAGAGCGGCCGCCACCGCGGTGGAGCTCCAGCT
TTTGTTCCCTTTAGTGAGGGTTAATTGCGCGCTTGGCGTAATCATGGTCATAGCTGTTTCCTGTGTGAAA
TTGTTATCCGCTCACAATTCCACACAACATACGAGCCGGAAGCATAAAGTGTAAAGCCTGGGGTGCCTAA
TGAGTGAGCTAACTCACATTAATTGCGTTGCGCTCACTGCCCGCTTTCCAGTCGGGAAACCTGTCGTGCC
AGCTGCATTAATGAATCGGCCAACGCGCGGGGAGAGGCGGTTTGCGTATTGGGCGCTCTTCCGCTTCCTC
GCTCACTGACTCGCTGCGCTCGGTCGTTCGGCTGCGGCGAGCGGTATCAGCTCACTCAAAGGCGGTAATA
CGGTTATCCACAGAATCAGGGGATAACGCAGGAAAGAACATGTGAGATCTCTACGGGTCGGATTTGAAGT
CGTCTTGGTAGGAGGCAGCCTGAATGGCGAATGCCGATGCCCTTGAGAGCCTTCAACCCAGTCAGCTCCT
TCCGGTGGGCGCGGGGCATGACTATCGTCGCCGCACTTATGACTGTCTTCTTTATCATGCAACTCGTAGG
ACAGGGTGCCGGCAGCGCTCTGGGTCATTTTCGGCGAGGACCGCTTTCGCTGGAGCGCGACGATGATCGG
CCTGTCGCTTGCGGTATTCGGAATCTTGCACGCCCTCGCTCAAGCCTTCGTCACTGGTCCCGCCACCAAA
CGTTTCGGCGAGAAGCAGGCCATTATCGCCGGCATGGCGGCCGACGCGCTGGGCTACGTCTTGCTGGCGT
TCGCGACGCGAGGCTGGATGGCCTTCCCCATTATGATTCTTCTCGCTTCCGGCGGCATCGGGATGCCCGC
GTTGCAGGCCATGCTGTCCAGGCAGGTAGATGACGACCATCAGGGACAGCTTCAAGGATCGCTCGCGGCT
CTTACCAGCCTAACTTCGATCATTGGACCGCTGATCGTCACGGCGATTTATGCCGCCTCGGCGAGCACAT
GGAACGGGTTGGCATGGATTGTAGGCGCCGCCCTATACCTTGTCTGCCTCCCCGCGTTGCGTCGCGGTGC
ATGGAGCCGGGCCACCTCGACCTGAATGGAAGCCGGCGGCACCTCGCTAACGGATTCACCACTCCGCAGA
CCCGCCATAAAACGCCCTGAGAAGCCCGTGACGGGCTTTTCTTGTATTATGGGTAGTTTCCTTGCATGAA
TCCATAAAAGGCGCCTGTAGTGCCATTTACCCCCATTCACTGCCAGAGCCGTGAGCGCAGCGAACTGAAT
GTCACGAAAAAGACAGCGACTCAGGTGCCTGATGGTCGGAGACAAAAGGAATATTCAGCGATTTGCCCGA
GCTTGCGAGGGTGCTACTTAAGCCTTTAGGGTTTTAAGGTCTGTTTTGTAGAGGAGCAAACAGCGTTTGC
GACATCCTTTTGTAATACTGCGGAACTGACTAAAGTAGTGAGTTATACACAGGGCTGGGATCTATTCTTT
TTATCTTTTTTTATTCTTTCTTTATTCTATAAATTATAACCACTTGAATATAAACAAAAAAAACACACAA
AGGTCTAGCGGAATTTACAGAGGGTCTAGCAGAATTTACAAGTTTTCCAGCAAAGGTCTAGCAGAATTTA
CAGATACCCACAACTCAAAGGAAAAGGACTAGTAATTATCATTGACTAGCCCATCTCAATTGGTATAGTG
ATTAAAATCACCTAGACCAATTGAGATGTATGTCTGAATTAGTTGTTTTCAAAGCAAATGAACTAGCGAT
TAGTCGCTATGACTTAACGGAGCATGAAACCAAGCTAATTTTATGCTGTGTGGCACTACTCAACCCCACG
ATTGAAAACCCTACAAGGAAAGAACGGACGGTATCGTTCACTTATAACCAATACGCTCAGATGATGAACA
TCAGTAGGGAAAATGCTTATGGTGTATTAGCTAAAGCAACCAGAGAGCTGATGACGAGAACTGTGGAAAT
CAGGAATCCTTTGGTTAAAGGCTTTGAGATTTTCCAGTGGACAAACTATGCCAAGTTCTCAAGCGAAAAA
TTAGAATTAGTTTTTAGTGAAGAGATATTGCCTTATCTTTTCCAGTTAAAAAAATTCATAAAATATAATC
TGGAACATGTTAAGTCTTTTGAAAACAAATACTCTATGAGGATTTATGAGTGGTTATTAAAAGAACTAAC
ACAAAAGAAAACTCACAAGGCAAATATAGAGATTAGCCTTGATGAATTTAAGTTCATGTTAATGCTTGAA
AATAACTACCATGAGTTTAAAAGGCTTAACCAATGGGTTTTGAAACCAATAAGTAAAGATTTAAACACTT
ACAGCAATATGAAATTGGTGGTTGATAAGCGAGGCCGCCCGACTGATACGTTGATTTTCCAAGTTGAACT
AGATAGACAAATGGATCTCGTAACCGAACTTGAGAACAACCAGATAAAAATGAATGGTGACAAAATACCA
ACAACCATTACATCAGATTCCTACCTACATAACGGACTAAGAAAAACACTACACGATGCTTTAACTGCAA
AAATTCAGCTCACCAGTTTTGAGGCAAAATTTTTGAGTGACATGCAAAGTAAGTATGATCTCAATGGTTC
GTTCTCATGGCTCACGCAAAAACAACGAACCACACTAGAGAACATACTGGCTAAATACGGAAGGATCTGA
GGTTCTTATGGCTCTTGTATCTATCAGTGAAGCATCAAGACTAACAAACAAAAGTAGAACAACTGTTCAC
CGTTACATATCAAAGGGAAAACTGTCCATATGCACAGATGAAAACGGTGTAAAAAAGATAGATACATCAG
AGCTTTTACGAGTTTTTGGTGCATTCAAAGCTGTTCACCATGAACAGATCGACAATGTAACAGATGAACA
GCATGTAACACCTAATAGAACAGGTGAAACCAGTAAAACAAAGCAACTAGAACATGAAATTGAACACCTG
AGACAACTTGTTACAGCTCAACAGTCACACATAGACAGCCTGAAACAGGCGATGCTGCTTATCGAATCAA
AGCTGCCGACAACACGGGAGCCAGTGACGCCTCCCGTGGGGAAAAAATCATGGCAATTCTGGAAGAAATA
GCGCTTTCAGCCGGCAAACCGGCTGAAGCCGGATCTGCGATTCTGATAACAAACTAGCAACACCAGAACA
GCCCGTTTGCGGGCAGCAAAACCCGTACTTTTGGACGTTCCGGCGGTTTTTTGTGGCGAGTGGTGTTCGG
GCGGTGCGCGCAAGATCCATTATGTTAAACGGGCGAGTTTACATCTCAAAACCGCCCGCTTAACACCATC
AGAAATCCTCAGCGCGATTTTAAGCACCAACCCCCCCCCGTAACACCCAAATCCATACTGAAAGTGGCTT
TGTTGAATAAATCAGATTTCGGGTAAGTCTCCCCCGTAGCGGGTTGTGTTTTCAGGCAATACGCACGCTT
TCAGGCATACCTGCTTTCGTCATTTTGTTCAGCGCTCGTACCAGGGCCATAGCCTCCGCAACCTGACCAT
CGTAGTCACGCAGCGTCAGTGAACCCCCGAACAGAGATCTGACGCTCAGTGGAACGAAAACTCACGTTAA
GGGATTTTGGTCATGAGATTATCAAAAAGGATCTTCACCTAGATCCTTTTAAATTAAAAATGAAGTTTTA
AATCAATCTAAAGTATATATGAGTAAACTTGGTCTGACAGTTACCAATGCTTAATCAGTGAGGCACCTAT
CTCAGCGATCTGTCTATTTCGTTCATCCATAGTTGCCTGACTCCCCGTCGTGTAGATAACTACGATACGG
GAGGGCTTACCATCTGGCCCCAGTGCTGCAATGATACCGCGAGACCCACGCTCACCGGCTCCAGATTTAT
CAGCAATAAACCAGCCAGCCGGAAGGGCCGAGCGCAGAAGTGGTCCTGCAACTTTATCCGCCTCCATCCA
GTCTATTAATTGTTGCCGGGAAGCTAGAGTAAGTAGTTCGCCAGTTAATAGTTTGCGCAACGTTGTTGCC
ATTGCTACAGGCATCGTGGTGTCACGCTCGTCGTTTGGTATGGCTTCATTCAGCTCCGGTTCCCAGCGAT
CAAGGCGAGTTACATGATCCCCCATGTTGTGCAAAAAAGCGGTTAGCTCCTTCGGTCCTCCGATCGTTGT
CAGAAGTAAGTTGGCCGCAGTGTTATCACTCATGGTTATGGCAGCACTGCATAATTCTCTTACTGTCATG
CCATCCGTAAGATGCTTTTCTGTGACTGGTGAGTACTCAACCAAGTCATTCTGAGAATAGTGTATGCGGC
GACCGAGTTGCTCTTGCCCGGCGTCAATACGGGATAATACCGCGCCACATAGCAGAACTTTAAAAGTGCT
CATCATTGGAAAACGTTCTTCGGGGCGAAAACTCTCAAGGATCTTACCGCTGTTGAGATCCAGTTCGATG
TAACCCACTCGTGCACCCAACTGATCTTCAGCATCTTTTACTTTCACCAGCGTTTCTGGGTGAGCAAAAA
CAGGAAGGCAAAATGCCGCAAAAAAGGGAATAAGGGCGACACGGAAATGTTGAATACTCATACTCTTCCT
TTTTCAATATTATTGAAGCATTTATCAGGGTTATTGTCTCATGAGCGGATACATATTTGAATGTATTTAG
AAAAATAAACAAATAGGGGTTCCGCGCACATTTCCCCGAAAAGTGCCACCTAAATTGTAAGCGTTAATAT
TTTGTTAAAATTCGCGTTAAATTTTTGTTAAATCAGCTCATTTTTTAACCAATAGGCCGAAATCGGCAAA
ATCCCTTATAAATCAAAAGAATAGACCGAGATAGGGT
[37 nt withheld, positions 7318-7354]
AAAGAACGTGGACTCCAACGTCAAAGG
[49 nt withheld, positions 7382-7430]
T
[91 nt withheld, positions 7432-7522]
G
[124 nt withheld, positions 7524-7647]
CCCATTCGCCATTCAGGCTGCGCAACTGTTGGGAAGGGCGATCGGTGCGGGCCTCTTCGCTATTACGCCA
GCTGGCGAAAGGGGGATGTGCTGCAAGGCGATTAAGTTGGGTAACGCCAGGGTTTTCCCAGTCACGACGT
TGTAAAACGACGGCCAGTGAGCGCGCGTAATACGACTCACTATAGGGCGAATTGGGTACCGGGCCCCCCC
TCGAGGTCGACGGTATCG
